Addgene plasmid #75859: ATMIN gRNA (BRDN0001145377)
Purpose: 3rd generation lentiviral gRNA plasmid targeting human ATMIN
Depositing lab: John Doench & David Root. Depositing organization: Broad Institute. Publication: Optimized sgRNA design to maximize activity and minimize off-target effects of CRISPR-Cas9. Doench JG, Fusi N, Sullender M, Hegde M, Vaimberg EW, Donovan KF, Smith I, Tothova Z, Wilen C, Orchard R, Virgin HW, Listgarten J, Root DE. Nat Biotechnol. 2016 Jan 18. doi: 10.1038/nbt.3437. PubMed 26780180.
Backbone
  Vector backbone: lentiGuide-Puro
  Backbone manufacturer: Zhang Lab (Addgene plasmid # 52963)
  Vector type: Mammalian Expression, Lentiviral, CRISPR
  Selectable markers: Puromycin
Growth in bacteria
  Bacterial resistance: Ampicillin, 100 μg/mL
  Growth temperature: 37°C
  Growth strain: DH5alpha
  Copy number: High Copy
Gene/Insert
  Gene/Insert name: ATMIN (alt names: ATMIN; NM_001300728.1)
  gRNA/shRNA sequence: GCTGGTGAGCCAATAAGTAC
  Species: H. sapiens (human)
  Entrez Gene: ATMIN (a.k.a. ASCIZ, ZNF822)
  Promoter: hU6
  Cloning method: Unknown
  Sequencing primers: 5′ U6-F; 3′ pS2-R
Terms and licenses: Academic/Nonprofit Terms; Industry Terms: Not Available to Industry
Depositor comments: The gRNA was designed to target the following Genbank reference sequence(s): NM_001300728.1,NM_015251.2. Note that this plasmid does NOT contain Cas9. It should be used in conjunction with lentiCas9-Blast (Addgene #52962) or otherwise with cell lines already expressing Cas9. Browse the full kinome gRNA library at http://www.addgene.org/pooled-library/broadgpp-human-kinome/ or visit http://www.broadinstitute.org/rnai/public/ for detailed protocols and information.
How to cite: ATMIN gRNA (BRDN0001145377) was a gift from John Doench & David Root (Addgene plasmid # 75859 ; http://n2t.net/addgene:75859 ; RRID:Addgene_75859)
