[The description below was written by a language model from this plasmid's Addgene catalogue record and pLannotate feature annotations shown in this document.]
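Description:
ATMIN gRNA (BRDN0001145377) is a third-generation lentiviral CRISPR guide plasmid built on the lentiGuide-Puro backbone. It carries a single guide RNA directed against human ATMIN (also known as ASCIZ or ZNF822). The 8.3 kb plasmid is propagated in E. coli at high copy from a ColE1/pUC-type origin under ampicillin selection (AmpR). It also retains an f1 origin, an SV40 origin and remnants of a lac/lacZα cloning region from the parental vector.

The viral genome is transcribed in packaging cells from an RSV promoter fused to a truncated HIV-1 5' LTR, an arrangement that makes transcription Tat-independent. It contains the Ψ packaging signal with a partial gag sequence, the Rev response element for nuclear export of the full-length RNA, a cPPT/CTS element and a self-inactivating ΔU3 3' LTR followed by an SV40 polyadenylation signal. Two expression units sit between the LTRs. In the first, a human U6 RNA polymerase III promoter drives the ATMIN-specific spacer joined to the Streptococcus pyogenes Cas9 guide RNA scaffold. In the second, the EF-1α core promoter with its intron A drives puromycin N-acetyltransferase, allowing selection of transduced mammalian cells. A WPRE downstream of this cassette enhances transcript expression.

The plasmid does not encode Cas9, so it is meant for cells that already express Cas9 or for use alongside a separate Cas9 lentivirus such as lentiCas9-Blast. The guide was designed against two ATMIN reference transcripts and belongs to a human kinome gRNA collection associated with work on optimised sgRNA design. Its typical use is Cas9-mediated knockout of ATMIN in human cells.
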