Features (pLannotate 1.2.2; 29 found; start..end, strand, type, name):
     14..80      +  CDS            small t antigen (fragment): SV40 (simian virus 40) small t antigen
    106..317     +  promoter       EF-1α core promoter: core promoter for human elongation factor EF-1α
    318..1256    +  intron         EF-1α intron A: intron upstream of the start codon of human EF-1α
   1278..1877    +  CDS            PuroR (fragment): puromycin N-acetyltransferase; pac from Streptomyces; confers resistance to puromycin
   1893..2481    +  misc_feature   WPRE: woodchuck hepatitis virus posttranscriptional regulatory element
   2532..2551    +  misc_feature   cPPT/CTS (fragment): central polypurine tract and central termination sequence of HIV-1
   2553..2786    +  LTR            3' LTR (ΔU3): self-inactivating 3' long terminal repeat (LTR) from HIV-1
   2864..2985    +  polyA_signal   SV40 poly(A) signal: SV40 polyadenylation signal
   3025..3160    +  rep_origin     SV40 ori: SV40 origin of replication
   3181..3199    -  promoter       T7 promoter: promoter for bacteriophage T7 RNA polymerase
   3207..3362    +  CDS            lacZα (fragment): LacZα fragment of β-galactosidase; lacZ fragment
   3367..3795    +  rep_origin     f1 ori (sequence partly withheld): f1 bacteriophage origin of replication; arrow indicates direction of (+) strand synthesis
   3848..3952    +  promoter       AmpR promoter: bla
   3953..4813    +  CDS            AmpR: β-lactamase; bla; confers resistance to ampicillin, carbenicillin, and related antibiotics
   4984..5572    +  rep_origin     ori: high-copy-number ColE1/pMB1/pBR322/pUC origin of replication
   5755..5847    +  CDS            lacI (fragment): lac repressor; lacI; The lac repressor binds to the lac operator to inhibit transcription in E. coli. This inhibition can be relieved by adding lactose or isopropyl-β-D-thiogalactopyranoside (IPTG).
   5860..5881    +  protein_bind   CAP binding site: CAP binding activates transcription in the presence of cAMP. E. coli catabolite activator protein
   5896..5926    +  promoter       lac promoter: promoter for the E. coli lac operon
   5934..5950    +  protein_bind   lac operator: The lac repressor binds to the lac operator to inhibit transcription in E. coli. This inhibition can be relieved by adding lactose or isopropyl-β-D-thiogalactopyranoside (IPTG). lac repressor encoded by lacI
   5995..6013    +  promoter       T3 promoter: promoter for bacteriophage T3 RNA polymerase
   6041..6267    +  promoter       RSV promoter: Rous sarcoma virus enhancer/promoter
   6268..6448    +  LTR            5' LTR (truncated): truncated 5' long terminal repeat (LTR) from HIV-1
   6495..6620    +  misc_feature   HIV-1 Ψ: packaging signal of human immunodeficiency virus type 1
   6604..6967    +  CDS            HIV-1 gag (fragment): gag protein from human immunodeficiency virus 1; gag
   7113..7346    +  misc_feature   RRE: The Rev response element (RRE) of HIV-1 allows for Rev-dependent mRNA export from the nucleus to the cytoplasm.
   7723..7749    +  CDS            Rev (fragment): human immunodeficiency virus 1 (HIV-1) Rev protein; rev; enhances nuclear export of unspliced and incompletely spliced viral mRNAs
   7753..7993    +  promoter       U6 promoter: RNA polymerase III promoter for human U6 snRNA
   8023..8098    +  misc_RNA       gRNA scaffold: guide RNA scaffold for the Streptococcus pyogenes CRISPR/Cas9 system
   8154..8271    +  misc_feature   cPPT/CTS: central polypurine tract and central termination sequence of HIV-1
>Addgene plasmid #75859 | ATMIN gRNA (BRDN0001145377) | addgene full sequence | sequence record 184708 | Addgene Assembled Sequence
CCCGGGTGCAAAGATGGATAAAGTTTTAAACAGAGAGGAATCTTTGCAGCTAATGGACCTTCTAGGTCTT
GAAAGGAGTGGGAATTGGCTCCGGTGCCCGTCAGTGGGCAGAGCGCACATCGCCCACAGTCCCCGAGAAG
TTGGGGGGAGGGGTCGGCAATTGATCCGGTGCCTAGAGAAGGTGGCGCGGGGTAAACTGGGAAAGTGATG
TCGTGTACTGGCTCCGCCTTTTTCCCGAGGGTGGGGGAGAACCGTATATAAGTGCAGTAGTCGCCGTGAA
CGTTCTTTTTCGCAACGGGTTTGCCGCCAGAACACAGGTAAGTGCCGTGTGTGGTTCCCGCGGGCCTGGC
CTCTTTACGGGTTATGGCCCTTGCGTGCCTTGAATTACTTCCACCTGGCTGCAGTACGTGATTCTTGATC
CCGAGCTTCGGGTTGGAAGTGGGTGGGAGAGTTCGAGGCCTTGCGCTTAAGGAGCCCCTTCGCCTCGTGC
TTGAGTTGAGGCCTGGCCTGGGCGCTGGGGCCGCCGCGTGCGAATCTGGTGGCACCTTCGCGCCTGTCTC
GCTGCTTTCGATAAGTCTCTAGCCATTTAAAATTTTTGATGACCTGCTGCGACGCTTTTTTTCTGGCAAG
ATAGTCTTGTAAATGCGGGCCAAGATCTGCACACTGGTATTTCGGTTTTTGGGGCCGCGGGCGGCGACGG
GGCCCGTGCGTCCCAGCGCACATGTTCGGCGAGGCGGGGCCTGCGAGCGCGGCCACCGAGAATCGGACGG
GGGTAGTCTCAAGCTGGCCGGCCTGCTCTGGTGCCTGGCCTCGCGCCGCCGTGTATCGCCCCGCCCTGGG
CGGCAAGGCTGGCCCGGTCGGCACCAGTTGCGTGAGCGGAAAGATGGCCGCTTCCCGGCCCTGCTGCAGG
GAGCTCAAAATGGAGGACGCGGCGCTCGGGAGAGCGGGCGGGTGAGTCACCCACACAAAGGAAAAGGGCC
TTTCCGTCCTCAGCCGTCGCTTCATGTGACTCCACGGAGTACCGGGCGCCGTCCAGGCACCTCGATTAGT
TCTCGAGCTTTTGGAGTACGTCGTCTTTAGGTTGGGGGGAGGGGTTTTATGCGATGGAGTTTCCCCACAC
TGAGTGGGTGGAGACTGAAGTTAGGCCAGCTTGGCACTTGATGTAATTCTCCTTGGAATTTGCCCTTTTT
GAGTTTGGATCTTGGTTCATTCTCAAGCCTCAGACAGTGGTTCAAAGTTTTTTTCTTCCATTTCAGGTGT
CGTGACGTACGGCCACCATGACCGAGTACAAGCCCACGGTGCGCCTCGCCACCCGCGACGACGTCCCCAG
GGCCGTACGCACCCTCGCCGCCGCGTTCGCCGACTACCCCGCCACGCGCCACACCGTCGATCCGGACCGC
CACATCGAGCGGGTCACCGAGCTGCAAGAACTCTTCCTCACGCGCGTCGGGCTCGACATCGGCAAGGTGT
GGGTCGCGGACGACGGCGCCGCCGTGGCGGTCTGGACCACGCCGGAGAGCGTCGAAGCGGGGGCGGTGTT
CGCCGAGATCGGCCCGCGCATGGCCGAGTTGAGCGGTTCCCGGCTGGCCGCGCAGCAACAGATGGAAGGC
CTCCTGGCGCCGCACCGGCCCAAGGAGCCCGCGTGGTTCCTGGCCACCGTCGGAGTCTCGCCCGACCACC
AGGGCAAGGGTCTGGGCAGCGCCGTCGTGCTCCCCGGAGTGGAGGCGGCCGAGCGCGCCGGGGTGCCCGC
CTTCCTGGAGACCTCCGCGCCCCGCAACCTCCCCTTCTACGAGCGGCTCGGCTTCACCGTCACCGCCGAC
GTCGAGGTGCCCGAAGGACCGCGCACCTGGTGCATGACCCGCAAGCCCGGTGCCTGAACGCGTTAAGTCG
ACAATCAACCTCTGGATTACAAAATTTGTGAAAGATTGACTGGTATTCTTAACTATGTTGCTCCTTTTAC
GCTATGTGGATACGCTGCTTTAATGCCTTTGTATCATGCTATTGCTTCCCGTATGGCTTTCATTTTCTCC
TCCTTGTATAAATCCTGGTTGCTGTCTCTTTATGAGGAGTTGTGGCCCGTTGTCAGGCAACGTGGCGTGG
TGTGCACTGTGTTTGCTGACGCAACCCCCACTGGTTGGGGCATTGCCACCACCTGTCAGCTCCTTTCCGG
GACTTTCGCTTTCCCCCTCCCTATTGCCACGGCGGAACTCATCGCCGCCTGCCTTGCCCGCTGCTGGACA
GGGGCTCGGCTGTTGGGCACTGACAATTCCGTGGTGTTGTCGGGGAAATCATCGTCCTTTCCTTGGCTGC
TCGCCTGTGTTGCCACCTGGATTCTGCGCGGGACGTCCTTCTGCTACGTCCCTTCGGCCCTCAATCCAGC
GGACCTTCCTTCCCGCGGCCTGCTGCCGGCTCTGCGGCCTCTTCCGCGTCTTCGCCTTCGCCCTCAGACG
AGTCGGATCTCCCTTTGGGCCGCCTCCCCGCGTCGACTTTAAGACCAATGACTTACAAGGCAGCTGTAGA
TCTTAGCCACTTTTTAAAAGAAAAGGGGGGACTGGAAGGGCTAATTCACTCCCAACGAAGACAAGATCTG
CTTTTTGCTTGTACTGGGTCTCTCTGGTTAGACCAGATCTGAGCCTGGGAGCTCTCTGGCTAACTAGGGA
ACCCACTGCTTAAGCCTCAATAAAGCTTGCCTTGAGTGCTTCAAGTAGTGTGTGCCCGTCTGTTGTGTGA
CTCTGGTAACTAGAGATCCCTCAGACCCTTTTAGTCAGTGTGGAAAATCTCTAGCAGTACGTATAGTAGT
TCATGTCATCTTATTATTCAGTATTTATAACTTGCAAAGAAATGAATATCAGAGAGTGAGAGGAACTTGT
TTATTGCAGCTTATAATGGTTACAAATAAAGCAATAGCATCACAAATTTCACAAATAAAGCATTTTTTTC
ACTGCATTCTAGTTGTGGTTTGTCCAAACTCATCAATGTATCTTATCATGTCTGGCTCTAGCTATCCCGC
CCCTAACTCCGCCCATCCCGCCCCTAACTCCGCCCAGTTCCGCCCATTCTCCGCCCCATGGCTGACTAAT
TTTTTTTATTTATGCAGAGGCCGAGGCCGCCTCGGCCTCTGAGCTATTCCAGAAGTAGTGAGGAGGCTTT
TTTGGAGGCCTAGGGACGTACCCAATTCGCCCTATAGTGAGTCGTATTACGCGCGCTCACTGGCCGTCGT
TTTACAACGTCGTGACTGGGAAAACCCTGGCGTTACCCAACTTAATCGCCTTGCAGCACATCCCCCTTTC
GCCAGCTGGCGTAATAGCGAAGAGGCCCGCACCGATCGCCCTTCCCAACAGTTGCGCAGCCTGAATGGCG
AATGGG
[124 nt withheld, positions 3367-3490]
C
[91 nt withheld, positions 3492-3582]
A
[49 nt withheld, positions 3584-3632]
CCTTTGACGTTGGAGTCCACGTTCTTT
[37 nt withheld, positions 3660-3696]
ACCCTATCTCGGTCTATTCTTTTGATTTATAAGGGATTTTGCCGATTTCGGCCTATTGGTTAAAAAATGA
GCTGATTTAACAAAAATTTAACGCGAATTTTAACAAAATATTAACGCTTACAATTTAGGTGGCACTTTTC
GGGGAAATGTGCGCGGAACCCCTATTTGTTTATTTTTCTAAATACATTCAAATATGTATCCGCTCATGAG
ACAATAACCCTGATAAATGCTTCAATAATATTGAAAAAGGAAGAGTATGAGTATTCAACATTTCCGTGTC
GCCCTTATTCCCTTTTTTGCGGCATTTTGCCTTCCTGTTTTTGCTCACCCAGAAACGCTGGTGAAAGTAA
AAGATGCTGAAGATCAGTTGGGTGCACGAGTGGGTTACATCGAACTGGATCTCAACAGCGGTAAGATCCT
TGAGAGTTTTCGCCCCGAAGAACGTTTTCCAATGATGAGCACTTTTAAAGTTCTGCTATGTGGCGCGGTA
TTATCCCGTATTGACGCCGGGCAAGAGCAACTCGGTCGCCGCATACACTATTCTCAGAATGACTTGGTTG
AGTACTCACCAGTCACAGAAAAGCATCTTACGGATGGCATGACAGTAAGAGAATTATGCAGTGCTGCCAT
AACCATGAGTGATAACACTGCGGCCAACTTACTTCTGACAACGATCGGAGGACCGAAGGAGCTAACCGCT
TTTTTGCACAACATGGGGGATCATGTAACTCGCCTTGATCGTTGGGAACCGGAGCTGAATGAAGCCATAC
CAAACGACGAGCGTGACACCACGATGCCTGTAGCAATGGCAACAACGTTGCGCAAACTATTAACTGGCGA
ACTACTTACTCTAGCTTCCCGGCAACAATTAATAGACTGGATGGAGGCGGATAAAGTTGCAGGACCACTT
CTGCGCTCGGCCCTTCCGGCTGGCTGGTTTATTGCTGATAAATCTGGAGCCGGTGAGCGTGGGTCTCGCG
GTATCATTGCAGCACTGGGGCCAGATGGTAAGCCCTCCCGTATCGTAGTTATCTACACGACGGGGAGTCA
GGCAACTATGGATGAACGAAATAGACAGATCGCTGAGATAGGTGCCTCACTGATTAAGCATTGGTAACTG
TCAGACCAAGTTTACTCATATATACTTTAGATTGATTTAAAACTTCATTTTTAATTTAAAAGGATCTAGG
TGAAGATCCTTTTTGATAATCTCATGACCAAAATCCCTTAACGTGAGTTTTCGTTCCACTGAGCGTCAGA
CCCCGTAGAAAAGATCAAAGGATCTTCTTGAGATCCTTTTTTTCTGCGCGTAATCTGCTGCTTGCAAACA
AAAAAACCACCGCTACCAGCGGTGGTTTGTTTGCCGGATCAAGAGCTACCAACTCTTTTTCCGAAGGTAA
CTGGCTTCAGCAGAGCGCAGATACCAAATACTGTTCTTCTAGTGTAGCCGTAGTTAGGCCACCACTTCAA
GAACTCTGTAGCACCGCCTACATACCTCGCTCTGCTAATCCTGTTACCAGTGGCTGCTGCCAGTGGCGAT
AAGTCGTGTCTTACCGGGTTGGACTCAAGACGATAGTTACCGGATAAGGCGCAGCGGTCGGGCTGAACGG
GGGGTTCGTGCACACAGCCCAGCTTGGAGCGAACGACCTACACCGAACTGAGATACCTACAGCGTGAGCT
ATGAGAAAGCGCCACGCTTCCCGAAGGGAGAAAGGCGGACAGGTATCCGGTAAGCGGCAGGGTCGGAACA
GGAGAGCGCACGAGGGAGCTTCCAGGGGGAAACGCCTGGTATCTTTATAGTCCTGTCGGGTTTCGCCACC
TCTGACTTGAGCGTCGATTTTTGTGATGCTCGTCAGGGGGGCGGAGCCTATGGAAAAACGCCAGCAACGC
GGCCTTTTTACGGTTCCTGGCCTTTTGCTGGCCTTTTGCTCACATGTTCTTTCCTGCGTTATCCCCTGAT
TCTGTGGATAACCGTATTACCGCCTTTGAGTGAGCTGATACCGCTCGCCGCAGCCGAACGACCGAGCGCA
GCGAGTCAGTGAGCGAGGAAGCGGAAGAGCGCCCAATACGCAAACCGCCTCTCCCCGCGCGTTGGCCGAT
TCATTAATGCAGCTGGCACGACAGGTTTCCCGACTGGAAAGCGGGCAGTGAGCGCAACGCAATTAATGTG
AGTTAGCTCACTCATTAGGCACCCCAGGCTTTACACTTTATGCTTCCGGCTCGTATGTTGTGTGGAATTG
TGAGCGGATAACAATTTCACACAGGAAACAGCTATGACCATGATTACGCCAAGCGCGCAATTAACCCTCA
CTAAAGGGAACAAAAGCTGGAGCTGCAAGCTTAATGTAGTCTTATGCAATACTCTTGTAGTCTTGCAACA
TGGTAACGATGAGTTAGCAACATGCCTTACAAGGAGAGAAAAAGCACCGTGCATGCCGATTGGTGGAAGT
AAGGTGGTACGATCGTGCCTTATTAGGAAGGCAACAGACGGGTCTGACATGGATTGGACGAACCACTGAA
TTGCCGCATTGCAGAGATATTGTATTTAAGTGCCTAGCTCGATACATAAACGGGTCTCTCTGGTTAGACC
AGATCTGAGCCTGGGAGCTCTCTGGCTAACTAGGGAACCCACTGCTTAAGCCTCAATAAAGCTTGCCTTG
AGTGCTTCAAGTAGTGTGTGCCCGTCTGTTGTGTGACTCTGGTAACTAGAGATCCCTCAGACCCTTTTAG
TCAGTGTGGAAAATCTCTAGCAGTGGCGCCCGAACAGGGACTTGAAAGCGAAAGGGAAACCAGAGGAGCT
CTCTCGACGCAGGACTCGGCTTGCTGAAGCGCGCACGGCAAGAGGCGAGGGGCGGCGACTGGTGAGTACG
CCAAAAATTTTGACTAGCGGAGGCTAGAAGGAGAGAGATGGGTGCGAGAGCGTCAGTATTAAGCGGGGGA
GAATTAGATCGCGATGGGAAAAAATTCGGTTAAGGCCAGGGGGAAAGAAAAAATATAAATTAAAACATAT
AGTATGGGCAAGCAGGGAGCTAGAACGATTCGCAGTTAATCCTGGCCTGTTAGAAACATCAGAAGGCTGT
AGACAAATACTGGGACAGCTACAACCATCCCTTCAGACAGGATCAGAAGAACTTAGATCATTATATAATA
CAGTAGCAACCCTCTATTGTGTGCATCAAAGGATAGAGATAAAAGACACCAAGGAAGCTTTAGACAAGAT
AGAGGAAGAGCAAAACAAAAGTAAGACCACCGCACAGCAAGCGGCCGCTGATCTTCAGACCTGGAGGAGG
AGATATGAGGGACAATTGGAGAAGTGAATTATATAAATATAAAGTAGTAAAAATTGAACCATTAGGAGTA
GCACCCACCAAGGCAAAGAGAAGAGTGGTGCAGAGAGAAAAAAGAGCAGTGGGAATAGGAGCTTTGTTCC
TTGGGTTCTTGGGAGCAGCAGGAAGCACTATGGGCGCAGCGTCAATGACGCTGACGGTACAGGCCAGACA
ATTATTGTCTGGTATAGTGCAGCAGCAGAACAATTTGCTGAGGGCTATTGAGGCGCAACAGCATCTGTTG
CAACTCACAGTCTGGGGCATCAAGCAGCTCCAGGCAAGAATCCTGGCTGTGGAAAGATACCTAAAGGATC
AACAGCTCCTGGGGATTTGGGGTTGCTCTGGAAAACTCATTTGCACCACTGCTGTGCCTTGGAATGCTAG
TTGGAGTAATAAATCTCTGGAACAGATTTGGAATCACACGACCTGGATGGAGTGGGACAGAGAAATTAAC
AATTACACAAGCTTAATACACTCCTTAATTGAAGAATCGCAAAACCAGCAAGAAAAGAATGAACAAGAAT
TATTGGAATTAGATAAATGGGCAAGTTTGTGGAATTGGTTTAACATAACAAATTGGCTGTGGTATATAAA
ATTATTCATAATGATAGTAGGAGGCTTGGTAGGTTTAAGAATAGTTTTTGCTGTACTTTCTATAGTGAAT
AGAGTTAGGCAGGGATATTCACCATTATCGTTTCAGACCCACCTCCCAACCCCGAGGGGACCCAGAGAGG
GCCTATTTCCCATGATTCCTTCATATTTGCATATACGATACAAGGCTGTTAGAGAGATAATTAGAATTAA
TTTGACTGTAAACACAAAGATATTAGTACAAAATACGTGACGTAGAAAGTAATAATTTCTTGGGTAGTTT
GCAGTTTTAAAATTATGTTTTAAAATGGACTATCATATGCTTACCGTAACTTGAAAGTATTTCGATTTCT
TGGCTTTATATATCTTGTGGAAAGGACGAAACACCGGCTGGTGAGCCAATAAGTACGTTTTAGAGCTAGA
AATAGCAAGTTAAAATAAGGCTAGTCCGTTATCAACTTGAAAAAGTGGCACCGAGTCGGTGCTTTTTTAA
GCTTGGCGTAACTAGATCTTGAGACAAATGGCAGTATTCATCCACAATTTTAAAAGAAAAGGGGGGATTG
GGGGGTACAGTGCAGGGGAAAGAATAGTAGACATAATAGCAACAGACATACAAACTAAAGAATTACAAAA
ACAAATTACAAAAATTCAAAATTTTCGGGTTTATTACAGGGACAGCAGAGATCCACTTTGGCGCCGGCTC
GAGGGGG
