>Addgene plasmid #75859 | ATMIN gRNA (BRDN0001145377) | depositor partial sequence | sequence record 143319 | Target Sequence
GCTGGTGAGCCAATAAGTAC
