>Addgene plasmid #75859 | ATMIN gRNA (BRDN0001145377) | addgene partial sequence | sequence record 184707 | hU6-F
CGTAGAAAGTAATAATTTCTTGGGTAGTTTGCAGTTTTAAAATTATGTTTTAAAATGGACTATCATATGC
TTACCGTAACTTGAAAGTATTTCGATTTCTTGGCTTTATATATCTTGTGGAAAGGACGAAACACCGGCTG
GTGAGCCAATAAGTACGTTTTAGAGCTAGAAATAGCAAGTTAAAATAAGGCTAGTCCGTTATCAACTTGA
AAAAGTGGCACCGAGTCGGTGCTTTTTTAAGCTTGGCGTAACTAGATCTTGAGACAAATGGCAGTATTCA
TCCACAATTTTAAAAGAAAAGGGGGGATTGGGGGGTACAGTGCAGGGGAAAGAATAGTAGACATAATAGC
AACAGACATACAAACTAAAGAATTACAAAAACAAATTACAAAAATTCAAAATTTTCGGGTTTATTACAGG
GACAGCAGAGATCCACTTTGGCGCCGGCTCGAGGGGGCCCGGGTGCAAAGATGGATAAAGTTTTAAACAG
AGAGGAATCTTTGCAGCTAATGGACCTTCTAGGTCTTGAAAGGAGTGGGAATTGGCTCCGGTGCCCGTCA
GTGGGCAGAG
